Addgene plasmid #122573: pGT-Ah6
Purpose: MAGIC donor plasmid (Himar transposon with catP/sfGFP payload)
Depositing lab: Harris Wang. Depositing organization: Columbia University. Publication: Metagenomic engineering of the mammalian gut microbiome in situ. Ronda C, Chen SP, Cabral V, Yaung SJ, Wang HH. Nat Methods. 2019 Feb;16(2):167-170. doi: 10.1038/s41592-018-0301-y. Epub 2019 Jan 14. PubMed 30643213.
Backbone
  Vector backbone: pGT-Ah6
  Backbone size w/o insert (bp): 4200
  Total vector size (bp): 5561
  Vector type: Bacterial Expression, Synthetic Biology
Growth in bacteria
  Bacterial resistance: Chloramphenicol and Kanamycin, 25 & 50 μg/mL
  Growth temperature: 37°C
  Growth strain: DH5alpha
  Copy number: Low Copy
Gene/Insert
  Gene/Insert name: catP/sfGFP
  Species: Synthetic
  Insert size (bp): 1377
  Cloning method: Gibson Cloning
  Sequencing primers: 5′ GGGTGGACTCAGAAAGATGAGA; 3′ GGCCGTTGCTTCGCAACGTT
Terms and licenses: Academic/Nonprofit Terms; Industry Terms: Not Available to Industry
Depositor comments: See supplemental tables of the referenced paper for more information on each plasmid.
How to cite: pGT-Ah6 was a gift from Harris Wang (Addgene plasmid # 122573 ; http://n2t.net/addgene:122573 ; RRID:Addgene_122573)
