[The description below was written by a language model from this plasmid's Addgene catalogue record and pLannotate feature annotations shown in this document.]
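Description:
pGT-Ah6 is a mobilizable bacterial donor plasmid of about 5.6 kb from the MAGIC system, a conjugation-based approach for genetically modifying gut microbiome bacteria in situ. It is catalogued as a bacterial expression and synthetic biology vector. The annotated replication origin is p15A, consistent with the low copy number listed in the record; a short RSF-type origin fragment is also detected but is probably only a remnant. An IncP origin of transfer (oriT), flanked by a fragment of traJ, allows the plasmid to be mobilized from an E. coli donor carrying the matching transfer machinery into recipient bacteria. A kanamycin resistance gene, aph(3')-Ia driven by the AmpR (bla) promoter, provides backbone selection, and the plasmid is maintained under both kanamycin and chloramphenicol.

The payload is a synthetic catP/sfGFP cassette of roughly 1.4 kb, introduced by Gibson assembly. It places the Clostridium perfringens-type chloramphenicol acetyltransferase gene catP directly upstream of superfolder GFP in the same orientation, followed by the rrnB T1 and T2 transcription terminators. According to the stated purpose, this cassette is carried within a Himar (mariner-family) transposon, so that after conjugative transfer it can integrate into the recipient genome, giving a selectable marker and a fluorescent reporter for identifying and recovering transconjugants. The automated feature table does not annotate the transposon inverted repeats, a Himar transposase gene or the promoter driving the payload. About 1.2 kb downstream of the terminators is left unannotated, so the positions of these elements cannot be confirmed from the record. The depositor refers readers to the associated publication's supplementary tables for further details.
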