Features (pLannotate 1.2.2; 11 found; start..end, strand, type, name):
    130..675     +  rep_origin     p15A ori: Plasmids containing the medium-copy-number p15A origin of replication can be propagated in E. coli cells that contain a second plasmid with the ColE1 origin.
    763..818     +  rep_origin     RSF ori (fragment): Plasmids containing the RSF 1030 origin of replication can be propagated in E. coli cells that contain additional plasmids with compatible origins.
    867..912     -  CDS            traJ (fragment): oriT-recognizing protein; traJ
    945..1054    -  oriT           oriT: incP origin of transfer
   1375..2184    -  CDS            KanR: aminoglycoside phosphotransferase; aph(3')-Ia; confers resistance to kanamycin in bacteria or G418 (Geneticin®) in eukaryotes
   2185..2289    -  promoter       AmpR promoter: bla
   2683..3303    +  CDS            catP: CAT2_CLOPF - Protein inferred from homology: Swiss-Prot protein existence level 3. This enzyme is an effector of chloramphenicol resistance in bacteria. From Clostridium perfringens.
   3343..4056    +  CDS            superfolder GFP: GFP variant that folds robustly even when fused to poorly folded proteins (Pédelacq et al., 2006)
   4116..4202    +  terminator     rrnB T1 terminator: Escherichia coli rrnB; transcription terminator T1 from the E. coli rrnB gene
   4294..4321    +  terminator     rrnB T2 terminator: transcription terminator T2 from the E. coli rrnB gene
   5561..21      -  misc_feature   MCS (fragment) (across the origin): pBluescript multiple cloning site
>Addgene plasmid #122573 | pGT-Ah6 | depositor full sequence | sequence record 234117 | pGT-Ah6 sequence 5561 bps
GCGGCCGCCACCGCGGTGGAGGGGAATTAACAACTTATATCGTATGGGGCTGACTTCAGGTGCTACATTT
GAAGAGATAAATTGCACTGAAATCTAGAAATATTTTATCTGATTAATAAGATGATCTTCTTGAGATCGTT
TTGGTCTGCGCGTAATCTCTTGCTCTGAAAACGAAAAAACCGCCTTGCAGGGCGGTTTTTCGAAGGTTCT
CTGAGCTACCAACTCTTTGAACCGAGGTAACTGGCTTGGAGGAGCGCAGTCACCAAAACTTGTCCTTTCA
GTTTAGCCTTAACCGGCGCATGACTTCAAGACTAACTCCTCTAAATCAATTACCAGTGGCTGCTGCCAGT
GGTGCTTTTGCATGTCTTTCCGGGTTGGACTCAAGACGATAGTTACCGGATAAGGCGCAGCGGTCGGACT
GAACGGGGGGTTCGTGCATACAGTCCAGCTTGGAGCGAACTGCCTACCCGGAACTGAGTGTCAGGCGTGG
AATGAGACAAACGCGGCCATAACAGCGGAATGACACCGGTAAACCGAAAGGCAGGAACAGGAGAGCGCAC
GAGGGAGCCGCCAGGGGGAAACGCCTGGTATCTTTATAGTCCTGTCGGGTTTCGCCACCACTGATTTGAG
CGTCAGATTTCGTGATGCTTGTCAGGGGGGCGGAGCCTATGGAAAAACGGCTTTGCCGCGGCCCTCTCAC
TTCCCTGTTAAGTATCTTCCTGGCATCTTCCAGGAAATCTCCGCCCCGTTCGTAAGCCATTTCCGCTCGC
CGCAGTCGAACGACCGAGCGTAGCGAGTCAGTGAGCGAGGAAGCGGAATATATCCAGATCCTCTACGCCG
GACGCATCGTGGCCGGATCAATTCCGTGATAGGTGGGCTGCCCTTCCTGGTTGGCTTGGTTTCATCAGCC
ATCCGCTTGCCCTCATCTGTTACGCCGGCGGTAGCCGGCCAGCCTCGCAGAGCAGGATTCCCGTTGAGCA
CCGCCAGGTGCGAATAAGGGACAGTGAAGAAGGAACACCCGCTCGCGGGTGGGCCTACTTCACCTATCCT
GCCCGGCTGACGCCGTTGGATACACCAAGGAAAGTCTACACGAACCCTTTGGCAAAATCCTGTATATCGT
GCGAAAAAGGATGGATATACCGAAAAAATCGCTATAATGACCCCGAAGCAGGGTTATGCAGCGGAAAACG
GAATTGATCCCCCTCGAATTGACGCGTAACCAGCAATAGACATAAGCGGCTATTTAACGACCCTGCCCTG
AACCGACGACCGGGTCGAATTTGCTTTCGAATTTCTGCCATTCATCCGCTTATTATCACTTATTCAGGCG
TAGCAACCAGGCGTTTAAGGGCACCAATAACTGCCTTAAAAAAATTAGAAAAACTCATCGAGCATCAAAT
GAAACTGCAATTTATTCATATCAGGATTATCAATACCATATTTTTGAAAAAGCCGTTTCTGTAATGAAGG
AGAAAACTCACCGAGGCAGTTCCATAGGATGGCAAGATCCTGGTATCGGTCTGCGATTCCGACTCGTCCA
ACATCAATACAACCTATTAATTTCCCCTCGTCAAAAATAAGGTTATCAAGTGAGAAATCACCATGAGTGA
CGACTGAATCCGGTGAGAATGGCAAAAGTTTATGCATTTCTTTCCAGACTTGTTCAACAGGCCAGCCATT
ACGCTCGTCATCAAAATCACTCGCATCAACCAAACCGTTATTCATTCGTGATTGCGCCTGAGCGAGACGA
AATACGCGATCGCTGTTAAAAGGACAATTACAAACAGGAATCGAATGCAACCGGCGCAGGAACACTGCCA
GCGCATCAACAATATTTTCACCTGAATCAGGATATTCTTCTAATACCTGGAATGCTGTTTTTCCGGGGAT
CGCAGTGGTGAGTAACCATGCATCATCAGGAGTACGGATAAAATGCTTGATGGTCGGAAGAGGCATAAAT
TCCGTCAGCCAGTTTAGTCTGACCATCTCATCTGTAACATCATTGGCAACGCTACCTTTGCCATGTTTCA
GAAACAACTCTGGCGCATCGGGCTTCCCATACAAGCGATAGATTGTCGCACCTGATTGCCCGACATTATC
GCGAGCCCATTTATACCCATATAAATCAGCATCCATGTTGGAATTTAATCGCGGCCTCGACGTTTCCCGT
TGAATATGGCTCATACTCTTCCTTTTTCAATATTATTGAAGCATTTATCAGGGTTATTGTCTCATGAGCG
GATACATATTTGAATGTATTTAGAAAAATAAACAAATAGGGGTTCCGCGCACATTTCCCCGAAAAGTGCC
ACCTGACGTCTAAGAAACCATTATTATCATGACATTAACCTATAAAAATAGGCGTATCACGAGGCCCTTT
CGTCACGCGTCCTCGGTACCTAACAGGTTGGATGATAAGTCCCCGGTCTTCGTATGCCGTCTTCTGCTTG
GCGCGCCCTCGAGCAATTGCCGACCGAATTTTTATGTCGTAAAGAGGGGCTTTGCAGGGGGTGGACTCAG
AAAGATGAGAATAGATGACTATTGTAGTTGAAACACGCAAGTGTTCAAGAAGTTATTAAGTCGGGAGTGC
AGTCGAAGTGGGCAAGTTGAAAAATTCACAAAAATGTGGTATAATATCTTTGTTCATTAGAGCGATAAAC
TTGAATTTGAGAGGGAACTTAGATGGTATTTGAAAAAATTGATAAAAATAGTTGGAACAGAAAAGAGTAT
TTTGACCACTACTTTGCAAGTGTACCTTGTACATACAGCATGACCGTTAAAGTGGATATCACACAAATAA
AGGAAAAGGGAATGAAACTATATCCTGCAATGCTTTATTATATTGCAATGATTGTAAACCGCCATTCAGA
GTTTAGGACGGCAATCAATCAAGATGGTGAATTGGGGATATATGATGAGATGATACCAAGCTATACAATA
TTTCACAATGATACTGAAACATTTTCCAGCCTTTGGACTGAGTGTAAGTCTGACTTTAAATCATTTTTAG
CAGATTATGAAAGTGATACGCAACGGTATGGAAACAATCATAGAATGGAAGGAAAGCCAAATGCTCCGGA
AAACATTTTTAATGTATCTATGATACCGTGGTCAACCTTCGATGGCTTTAATCTGAATTTGCAGAAAGGA
TATGATTATTTGATTCCTATTTTTACTATGGGGAAATATTATAAAGAAGATAACAAAATTATACTTCCTT
TGGCAATTCAAGTTCATCACGCAGTATGTGACGGATTTCACATTTGCCGTTTTGTAAACGAATTGCAGGA
ATTGATAAATAGTTAAATTATATTTAAACTCAATTTAAAGTAGGGAGAATAGATGCGTAAAGGCGAAGAG
CTGTTCACTGGTTTCGTCACTATTCTGGTGGAACTGGATGGTGATGTCAACGGTCATAAGTTTTCCGTGC
GTGGCGAGGGTGAAGGTGACGCAACTAATGGTAAACTGACGCTGAAGTTCATCTGTACTACTGGTAAACT
GCCGGTACCTTGGCCGACTCTGGTAACGACGCTGACTTATGGTGTTCAGTGCTTTGCTCGTTATCCGGAC
CACATGAAGCAGCATGACTTCTTCAAGTCCGCCATGCCGGAAGGCTATGTGCAGGAACGCACGATTTCCT
TTAAGGATGACGGCACGTACAAAACGCGTGCGGAAGTGAAATTTGAAGGCGATACCCTGGTAAACCGCAT
TGAGCTGAAAGGCATTGACTTTAAAGAAGACGGCAATATCCTGGGCCATAAGCTGGAATACAATTTTAAC
AGCCACAATGTTTACATCACCGCCGATAAACAAAAAAATGGCATTAAAGCGAATTTTAAAATTCGCCACA
ACGTGGAGGATGGCAGCGTGCAGCTGGCTGATCACTACCAGCAAAACACTCCAATCGGTGATGGTCCTGT
TCTGCTGCCAGACAATCACTATCTGAGCACGCAAAGCGTTCTGTCTAAAGATCCGAACGAGAAACGCGAT
CACATGGTTCTGCTGGAGTTCGTAACCGCAGCGGGCATCACGCATGGTATGGATGAACTGTACAAATAAA
AACAATAGGCCACATGCAACTGTCTAGAATGCGAGAGTAGGGAACTGCCAGGCATCAAATAAAACGAAAG
GCTCAGTCGAAAGACTGGGCCTTTCGTTTTATCTGTTGTTTGTCGGTGAACGCTCTCCTGAGTAGGACAA
ATCCGCCGGGAGCGGATTTGAACGTTGCGAAGCAACGGCCCGGAGGGTGGCGGGCAGGACGCCCGCCATA
AACTGCCAGGCATCAAATTAAGCAGAAGGCCATCCTGACGGATGGCCTTTTTGCGTTTCTACCTGCAGGG
CGCGCCAAGCAGAAGACGGCATACGAAGACCGGGGACTTATCATCCAACCTGTTAGGATCCGTTTTAAAT
GATGAAAAGAAATATTTAGGGAAGATTGTTTCGACGCGAATTGTTGATCTGGAAAATGATCACCTTATCG
GACAAGCTTTAAAATAGGAGGATATAAAAATCATATGGAAAAAAAGGAATTTCGTGTTTTGATAAAATAC
TGTTTTCTGAAGGGAAAAAATACAGTGGAAGCAAAAACTTGGCTTGATAATGAGTTTCCGGACTCTGCCC
CAGGGAAATCAACAATAATTGATTGGTATGCAAAATTCAAGCGTGGTGAAATGAGCACGGAGGACGGTGA
ACGCAGTGGACGCCCGAAAGAGGTGGTTACCGACGAAAACATCAAAAAAATCCACAAAATGATTTTGAAT
GACCGTAAAATGAAGTTGATCGAGATAGCAGAGGCCTTAAAGATATCAAAGGAACGTGTTGGTCATATCA
TTCATCAATATTTGGATATGCGGAAGCTCTGTGCGAAATGGGTGCCGCGCGAGCTCACATTTGACCAAAA
ACAACGACGTGTTGATGATTCTAAGCGGTGTTTGCAGCTGTTAACTCGTAATACACCCGAGTTTTTCCGT
CGATATGTGACAATGGATGAAACATGGCTCCATCACTACACTCCTGAGTCCAATCGACAGTCGGCTGAGT
GGACAGCGACCGGTGAACCGTCTCCGAAGCGTGGAAAGACTCAAAAGTCCGCTGGCAAAGTAATGGCCTC
TGTTTTTTGGGATGCGCATGGAATAATTTTTATCGATTATCTTGAGAAGGGAAAAACCATCAACAGTGAC
TATTATATGGCGTTATTGGAGCGTTTGAAGGTCGAAATCGCGGCAAAACGGCCCCACATGAAGAAGAAAA
AAGTGTTGTTCCACCAAGACAACGCACCGTGCCACAAGTCATTGAGAACGATGGCAAAAATTCATGAATT
GGGCTTCGAATTGCTTCCCCACCCGCCGTATTCTCCAGATCTGGCCCCCAGCGACTTTTTCTTGTTCTCA
GACCTCAAAAGGATGCTCGCAGGGAAAAAATTTGGCTGCAATGAAGAGGTGATCGCCGAAACTGAGGCCT
ATTTTGAGGCAAAACCGAAGGAGTACTACCAAAATGGTATCAAAAAATTGGAAGGTCGTTATAATCGTTG
TATCGCTCTTGAAGGGAACTATGTTGAATAA
