Features (pLannotate 1.2.2; 11 found; start..end, strand, type, name):
    130..675     +  rep_origin     p15A ori: Plasmids containing the medium-copy-number p15A origin of replication can be propagated in E. coli cells that contain a second plasmid with the ColE1 origin.
    763..818     +  rep_origin     RSF ori (fragment): Plasmids containing the RSF 1030 origin of replication can be propagated in E. coli cells that contain additional plasmids with compatible origins.
    867..912     -  CDS            traJ (fragment): oriT-recognizing protein; traJ
    945..1054    -  oriT           oriT: incP origin of transfer
   1375..2184    -  CDS            KanR: aminoglycoside phosphotransferase; aph(3')-Ia; confers resistance to kanamycin in bacteria or G418 (Geneticin®) in eukaryotes
   2185..2289    -  promoter       AmpR promoter: bla
   2683..3303    +  CDS            catP: CAT2_CLOPF - Protein inferred from homology: Swiss-Prot protein existence level 3. This enzyme is an effector of chloramphenicol resistance in bacteria. From Clostridium perfringens.
   3343..4056    +  CDS            superfolder GFP: GFP variant that folds robustly even when fused to poorly folded proteins (Pédelacq et al., 2006)
   4116..4202    +  terminator     rrnB T1 terminator: Escherichia coli rrnB; transcription terminator T1 from the E. coli rrnB gene
   4294..4321    +  terminator     rrnB T2 terminator: transcription terminator T2 from the E. coli rrnB gene
   5561..21      -  misc_feature   MCS (fragment) (across the origin): pBluescript multiple cloning site
>Addgene plasmid #122573 | pGT-Ah6 | addgene full sequence | sequence record 241982 | Addgene Partial NGS Result
GCGGCCGCCACCGCGGTGGAGGGGAATTAACAACTTATATCGTATGGGGCTGACTTCAGGTGCTACATTT
GAAGAGATAAATTGCACTGAAATCTAGAAATATTTTATCTGATTAATAAGATGATCTTCTTGAGATCGTT
TTGGTCTGCGCGTAATCTCTTGCTCTGAAAACGAAAAAACCGCCTTGCAGGGCGGTTTTTCGAAGGTTCT
CTGAGCTACCAACTCTTTGAACCGAGGTAACTGGCTTGGAGGAGCGCAGTCACCAAAACTTGTCCTTTCA
GTTTAGCCTTAACCGGCGCATGACTTCAAGACTAACTCCTCTAAATCAATTACCAGTGGCTGCTGCCAGT
GGTGCTTTTGCATGTCTTTCCGGGTTGGACTCAAGACGATAGTTACCGGATAAGGCGCAGCGGTCGGACT
GAACGGGGGGTTCGTGCATACAGTCCAGCTTGGAGCGAACTGCCTACCCGGAACTGAGTGTCAGGCGTGG
AATGAGACAAACGCGGCCATAACAGCGGAATGACACCGGTAAACCGAAAGGCAGGAACAGGAGAGCGCAC
GAGGGAGCCGCCAGGGGGAAACGCCTGGTATCTTTATAGTCCTGTCGGGTTTCGCCACCACTGATTTGAG
CGTCAGATTTCGTGATGCTTGTCAGGGGGGCGGAGCCTATGGAAAAACGGCTTTGCCGCGGCCCTCTCAC
TTCCCTGTTAAGTATCTTCCTGGCATCTTCCAGGAAATCTCCGCCCCGTTCGTAAGCCATTTCCGCTCGC
CGCAGTCGAACGACCGAGCGTAGCGAGTCAGTGAGCGAGGAAGCGGAATATATCCAGATCCTCTACGCCG
GACGCATCGTGGCCGGATCAATTCCGTGATAGGTGGGCTGCCCTTCCTGGTTGGCTTGGTTTCATCAGCC
ATCCGCTTGCCCTCATCTGTTACGCCGGCGGTAGCCGGCCAGCCTCGCAGAGCAGGATTCCCGTTGAGCA
CCGCCAGGTGCGAATAAGGGACAGTGAAGAAGGAACACCCGCTCGCGGGTGGGCCTACTTCACCTATCCT
GCCCGGCTGACGCCGTTGGATACACCAAGGAAAGTCTACACGAACCCTTTGGCAAAATCCTGTATATCGT
GCGAAAAAGGATGGATATACCGAAAAAATCGCTATAATGACCCCGAAGCAGGGTTATGCAGCGGAAAACG
GAATTGATCCCCCTCGAATTGACGCGTATCCAGCAATAGACATAAGCGGCTATTTAACGACCCTGCCCTG
AACCGACGACCGGGTCGAATTTGCTTTCGAATTTCTGCCATTCATCCGCTTATTATCACTTATTCAGGCG
TAGCAACCAGGCGTTTAAGGGCACCAATAACTGCCTTAAAAAAATTAGAAAAACTCATCGAGCATCAAAT
GAAACTGCAATTTATTCATATCAGGATTATCAATACCATATTTTTGAAAAAGCCGTTTCTGTAATGAAGG
AGAAAACTCACCGAGGCAGTTCCATAGGATGGCAAGATCCTGGTATCGGTCTGCGATTCCGACTCGTCCA
ACATCAATACAACCTATTAATTTCCCCTCGTCAAAAATAAGGTTATCAAGTGAGAAATCACCATGAGTGA
CGACTGAATCCGGTGAGAATGGCAAAAGTTTATGCATTTCTTTCCAGACTTGTTCAACAGGCCAGCCATT
ACGCTCGTCATCAAAATCACTCGCATCAACCAAACCGTTATTCATTCGTGATTGCGCCTGAGCGAGACGA
AATACGCGATCGCTGTTAAAAGGACAATTACAAACAGGAATCGAATGCAACCGGCGCAGGAACACTGCCA
GCGCATCAACAATATTTTCACCTGAATCAGGATATTCTTCTAATACCTGGAATGCTGTTTTTCCGGGGAT
CGCAGTGGTGAGTAACCATGCATCATCAGGAGTACGGATAAAATGCTTGATGGTCGGAAGAGGCATAAAT
TCCGTCAGCCAGTTTAGTCTGACCATCTCATCTGTAACATCATTGGCAACGCTACCTTTGCCATGTTTCA
GAAACAACTCTGGCGCATCGGGCTTCCCATACAAGCGATAGATTGTCGCACCTGATTGCCCGACATTATC
GCGAGCCCATTTATACCCATATAAATCAGCATCCATGTTGGAATTTAATCGCGGCCTCGACGTTTCCCGT
TGAATATGGCTCATACTCTTCCTTTTTCAATATTATTGAAGCATTTATCAGGGTTATTGTCTCATGAGCG
GATACATATTTGAATGTATTTAGAAAAATAAACAAATAGGGGTTCCGCGCACATTTCCCCGAAAAGTGCC
ACCTGACGTCTAAGAAACCATTATTATCATGACATTAACCTATAAAAATAGGCGTATCACGAGGCCCTTT
CGTCACGCGTCCTCGGTACCTAACAGGTTGGATGATAAGTCCCCGGTCTTCGTATGCCGTCTTCTGCTTG
GCGCGCCCTCGAGCAATTGCCGACCGAATTTTTATGTCGTAAAGAGGGGCTTTGCAGGGGGTGGACTCAG
AAAGATGAGAATAGATGACTATTGTAGTTGAAACACGCAAGTGTTCAAGAAGTTATTAAGTCGGGAGTGC
AGTCGAAGTGGGCAAGTTGAAAAATTCACAAAAATGTGGTATAATATCTTTGTTCATTAGAGCGATAAAC
TTGAATTTGAGAGGGAACTTAGATGGTATTTGAAAAAATTGATAAAAATAGTTGGAACAGAAAAGAGTAT
TTTGACCACTACTTTGCAAGTGTACCTTGTACATACAGCATGACCGTTAAAGTGGATATCACACAAATAA
AGGAAAAGGGAATGAAACTATATCCTGCAATGCTTTATTATATTGCAATGATTGTAAACCGCCATTCAGA
GTTTAGGACGGCAATCAATCAAGATGGTGAATTGGGGATATATGATGAGATGATACCAAGCTATACAATA
TTTCACAATGATACTGAAACATTTTCCAGCCTTTGGACTGAGTGTAAGTCTGACTTTAAATCATTTTTAG
CAGATTATGAAAGTGATACGCAACGGTATGGAAACAATCATAGAATGGAAGGAAAGCCAAATGCTCCGGA
AAACATTTTTAATGTATCTATGATACCGTGGTCAACCTTCGATGGCTTTAATCTGAATTTGCAGAAAGGA
TATGATTATTTGATTCCTATTTTTACTATGGGGAAATATTATAAAGAAGATAACAAAATTATACTTCCTT
TGGCAATTCAAGTTCATCACGCAGTATGTGACGGATTTCACATTTGCCGTTTTGTAAACGAATTGCAGGA
ATTGATAAATAGTTAAATTATATTTAAACTCAATTTAAAGTAGGGAGAATAGATGCGTAAAGGCGAAGAG
CTGTTCACTGGTTTCGTCACTATTCTGGTGGAACTGGATGGTGATGTCAACGGTCATAAGTTTTCCGTGC
GTGGCGAGGGTGAAGGTGACGCAACTAATGGTAAACTGACGCTGAAGTTCATCTGTACTACTGGTAAACT
GCCGGTACCTTGGCCGACTCTGGTAACGACGCTGACTTATGGTGTTCAGTGCTTTGCTCGTTATCCGGAC
CACATGAAGCAGCATGACTTCTTCAAGTCCGCCATGCCGGAAGGCTATGTGCAGGAACGCACGATTTCCT
TTAAGGATGACGGCACGTACAAAACGCGTGCGGAAGTGAAATTTGAAGGCGATACCCTGGTAAACCGCAT
TGAGCTGAAAGGCATTGACTTTAAAGAAGACGGCAATATCCTGGGCCATAAGCTGGAATACAATTTTAAC
AGCCACAATGTTTACATCACCGCCGATAAACAAAAAAATGGCATTAAAGCGAATTTTAAAATTCGCCACA
ACGTGGAGGATGGCAGCGTGCAGCTGGCTGATCACTACCAGCAAAACACTCCAATCGGTGATGGTCCTGT
TCTGCTGCCAGACAATCACTATCTGAGCACGCAAAGCGTTCTGTCTAAAGATCCGAACGAGAAACGCGAT
CACATGGTTCTGCTGGAGTTCGTAACCGCAGCGGGCATCACGCATGGTATGGATGAACTGTACAAATAAA
AACAATAGGCCACATGCAACTGTCTAGAATGCGAGAGTAGGGAACTGCCAGGCATCAAATAAAACGAAAG
GCTCAGTCGAAAGACTGGGCCTTTCGTTTTATCTGTTGTTTGTCGGTGAACGCTCTCCTGAGTAGGACAA
ATCCGCCGGGAGCGGATTTGAACGTTGCGAAGCAACGGCCCGGAGGGTGGCGGGCAGGACGCCCGCCATA
AACTGCCAGGCATCAAATTAAGCAGAAGGCCATCCTGACGGATGGCCTTTTTGCGTTTCTACCTGCAGGG
CGCGCCAAGCAGAAGACGGCATACGAAGACCGGGGACTTATCATCCAACCTGTTAGGATCCGTTTTAAAT
GATGAAAAGAAATATTTAGGGAAGATTGTTTCGACGCGAATTGTTGATCTGGAAAATGATCACCTTATCG
GACAAGCTTTAAAATAGGAGGATATAAAAATCATATGGAAAAAAAGGAATTTCGTGTTTTGATAAAATAC
TGTTTTCTGAAGGGAAAAAATACAGTGGAAGCAAAAACTTGGCTTGATAATGAGTTTCCGGACTCTGCCC
CAGGGAAATCAACAATAATTGATTGGTATGCAAAATTCAAGCGTGGTGAAATGAGCACGGAGGACGGTGA
ACGCAGTGGACGCCCGAAAGAGGTGGTTACCGACGAAAACATCAAAAAAATCCACAAAATGATTTTGAAT
GACCGTAAAATGAAGTTGATCGAGATAGCAGAGGCCTTAAAGATATCAAAGGAACGTGTTGGTCATATCA
TTCATCAATATTTGGATATGCGGAAGCTCTGTGCGAAATGGGTGCCGCGCGAGCTCACATTTGACCAAAA
ACAACGACGTGTTGATGATTCTAAGCGGTGTTTGCAGCTGTTAACTCGTAATACACCCGAGTTTTTCCGT
CGATATGTGACAATGGATGAAACATGGCTCCATCACTACACTCCTGAGTCCAATCGACAGTCGGCTGAGT
GGACAGCGACCGGTGAACCGTCTCCGAAGCGTGGAAAGACTCAAAAGTCCGCTGGCAAAGTAATGGCCTC
TGTTTTTTGGGATGCGCATGGAATAATTTTTATCGATTATCTTGAGAAGGGAAAAACCATCAACAGTGAC
TATTATATGGCGTTATTGGAGCGTTTGAAGGTCGAAATCGCGGCAAAACGGCCCCACATGAAGAAGAAAA
AAGTGTTGTTCCACCAAGACAACGCACCGTGCCACAAGTCATTGAGAACGATGGCAAAAATTCATGAATT
GGGCTTCGAATTGCTTCCCCACCCGCCGTATTCTCCAGATCTGGCCCCCAGCGACTTTTTCTTGTTCTCA
GACCTCAAAAGGATGCTCGCAGGGAAAAAATTTGGTTGCAATGAAGAGGTGATCGCCGAAACTGAGGCCT
ATTTTGAGGCAAAACCGAAGGAGTACTACCAAAATGGTATCAAAAAATTGGAAGGTCGTTATAATCGTTG
TATCGCTCTTGAAGGGAACTATGTTGAATAA
